>Addgene plasmid #178196 | pRD411 | addgene full sequence | sequence record 350249 | Addgene NGS Result
GCGACGATAGTCATGCCCCGCGCCCACCGGAAGGAGCTGACTGGGTTGAAGGCTCTCAAGGGCATCGGTC
GAGATCCCGGTGCCTAATGAGTGAGCTAACTTACATTAATTGCGTTGCACTCACTGCCCGCTTTCCAGTC
GGGAAACCTGTCGTACCAGCTGCATTAATGAATCGGCCAACGCGCGGGGAGGGGCGGTTTGCGTATTGGG
CGCCAGGGTGGTTTTTCTTTTCACCAGTGAGACGGGCAACAGCTGATTGCCCTTCACCGCCTGGCCCTGA
GAGAGTTGCAGCAAGCGGTCCACGCTGGTTTGCCCCAGCAGGCGAAAATCCTGTTTGATGGTGGTTAACG
GCGGGATATAACATGAGCTGTCTTCGGTATCGTCGTATCCCACTACCGAGATGTCCGCACCAACGCGCAG
CCCGGACTCGGTAATGGCGCGCATTGCGCCCAGCGCCATCTGATCGTTGGCAACCAGCATCGCAGTGGGA
ACGATGCCCTCATTCAGCATTTGCATGGTTTGTTGAAAACCGGACATGGCACTCCAGTCGCCTTCCCGTT
CCGCTATCGGCTGAATTTGATTGCGAGTGAGATATTTATGCCAGCCAGCCAGACGCAGACGCGCCGAGAC
AGAACTTAATGGGCCCGCTAACAGCGCGATTTGCTGGTGACCCAATGCGACCAGATGCTCCACGCCCAGT
CGCGTACCGTCTTCATGGGAGAAAATAATACTGTTGATGGGTGTCTGGTCAGAGACATCAAGAAATAACG
CCGGAACATTAGTGCAGGCAGCTTCCACAGCAATGGCATCCTGGTCATCCAGCGGATAGTTAATGATCAG
CCCACTGACGCGTTGCGCGAGAAGATTGTGCACCGCCGCTTTACAGGCTTCGACGCCGCTTCGTTCTACC
ATCGACACCACCACGCTGGCACCCAGTTGATCGGCGCGAGATTTAATCGCCGCGACAATTTGCGACGGCG
CGTGTAGGGCCAGACTGGAGGTGGCAACGCCAATCAGCAACGACTGTTTGCCCGCCAGTTGTTGTGCCAC
GCGGTTGGGAATGTAATTCAGCTCCGCCATCGCCGCTTCCACTTTTTCCCGCGTTTTCGCAGAAACGTGG
CTGGCCTGGTTCACCACGCGGGAAACGGTCTGATAAGAGACACCGGCATACTCTGCGACATCGTATAACG
TTACTGGTTTCACATTCACCACCCTGAATTGACTCTCTTCCGGGCGCTATCATGCCATACCGCGAAAGGT
TTTGCGCCATTCGATGGTGTCCGGGATCTCGACGCTCTCCCTTATGCGACTCCTGCATTAGGAAGCAGCC
CAGTAGTAGGTTGAGGCCGTTGAGCACCGCCGCCGCAAGGAATGGTGCATGCAAGGAGATGGCGCCCAAC
AGTCCCCCGGCCACGGGGCCTGCCACCATACCCACGCCGAAACAAGCGCTCATGAGCCCGAAGTGGCGAG
CCCGATCTTCCCCATCGGTGATGTCGGCGATATAGGCGCCAGCAACCGCACCTGTGGCGCCGGTGATGCC
GGCCACGATGCGTCCGGCGTAGAGGATCGAGATCGATCTCGATCCCGCGAAATTAATACGACTCACTATA
GGGGAATTGTGAGCGGATAACAATTCCCCTCTAGAAATAATTTTGTTTAACTTTAAGAAGGAGATATACA
TATGCTGACCGAACGTCAGGCACTGCAGGATCGTCTGGAAAAAATTGATAAAGATGAGATCACCCTGATC
AAAGAGTATCAGAAACAGCGCAACCAGATTTTTGAACGTCTGCGTGAAATTGATCGCGAAGAGTATAAAA
ACCTGCCGGATCTGAAACAGCTGGCAAGCCTGGAAATTCATCAGAAAAGCAAACCGGAACGTGATATTCG
TAAACATGTTGCCGTGAACATTCTGAAAGTTAATCCGGATGGTCTGAGCGCAGATGAACTGCGTAGCAAA
ATCGAAAAAGAAACCAACATGCAGATCCTGAACATGACCAATTTTATGCGCAGCATCATGGAAAAAAATC
CGAGCGTTAAAAAACCGCGTCGTGGTTATTATCGCTTTGAAGAAATGTAACTGCTAACAAAGCCCGAAAG
GAAGCTGAGTTGGCTGCTGCCACCGCTGAGCAATAACTAGCATAACCCCTTGGGGCCTCTAAACGGGTCT
TGAGGGGTTTTTTGCTGAAAGGAGGAACTATATCCGGATTGGCGAATGGG
[124 nt withheld, positions 2221-2344]
C
[91 nt withheld, positions 2346-2436]
A
[49 nt withheld, positions 2438-2486]
CCTTTGACGTTGGAGTCCACGTTCTTT
[37 nt withheld, positions 2514-2550]
ACCCTATCTCGGTCTATTCTTTTGATTTATAAGGGATTTTGCCGATTTCGGCCTATTGGTTAAAAAATGA
GCTGATTTAACAAAAATTTAACGCGAATTTTAACAAAATATTAACGCTTACAATTTAGGTGGCACTTTTC
GGGGAAATGTGCGCGGAACCCCTATTTGTTTATTTTTCTAAATACATTCAAATATGTATCCGCTCATGAA
TTAATTCTTAGAAAAACTCATCGAGCATCAAATGAAACTGCAATTTATTCATATCAGGATTATCAATACC
ATATTTTTGAAAAAGCCGTTTCTGTAATGAAGGAGAAAACTCACCGAGGCAGTTCCATAGGATGGCAAGA
TCCTGGTATCGGTCTGCGATTCCGACTCGTCCAACATCAATACAACCTATTAATTTCCCCTCGTCAAAAA
TAAGGTTATCAAGTGAGAAATCACCATGAGTGACGACTGAATCCGGTGAGAATGGCAAAAGTTTATGCAT
TTCTTTCCAGACTTGTTCAACAGGCCAGCCATTACGCTCGTCATCAAAATCACTCGCATCAACCAAACCG
TTATTCATTCGTGATTGCGCCTGAGCGAGACGAAATACGCGATCGCTGTTAAAAGGACAATTACAAACAG
GAATCGAATGCAACCGGCGCAGGAACACTGCCAGCGCATCAACAATATTTTCACCTGAATCAGGATATTC
TTCTAATACCTGGAATGCTGTTTTCCCGGGGATCGCAGTGGTGAGTAACCATGCATCATCAGGAGTACGG
ATAAAATGCTTGATGGTCGGAAGAGGCATAAATTCCGTCAGCCAGTTTAGTCTGACCATCTCATCTGTAA
CATCATTGGCAACGCTACCTTTGCCATGTTTCAGAAACAACTCTGGCGCATCGGGCTTCCCATACAATCG
ATAGATTGTCGCACCTGATTGCCCGACATTATCGCGAGCCCATTTATACCCATATAAATCAGCATCCATG
TTGGAATTTAATCGCGGCCTAGAGCAAGACGTTTCCCGTTGAATATGGCTCATAACACCCCTTGTATTAC
TGTTTATGTAAGCAGACAGTTTTATTGTTCATGACCAAAATCCCTTAACGTGAGTTTTCGTTCCACTGAG
CGTCAGACCCCGTAGAAAAGATCAAAGGATCTTCTTGAAATCCTTTTTTTCTGCGCGTAATCTGCTGCTT
GCAAACAAAAAAACCACCGCTACCAGCGGTGGTTTGTTTGCCGGATCAAGAGCTACCAACTCTTTTTCCG
AAGGTAACTGGCTTCAGCAGAGCGCAGATACCAAATACTGTCCTTCTAGTGTAGCCGTAGTTAGGCCACC
ACTTCAAGAACTCTGTAGCACCGCCTACATACCTCGCTCTGCTAATCCTGTTACCAGTGGCTGCTGCCAG
TGGCGATAAGTCGTGTCTTACCGGGTTGGACTCAAGACGATAGTTACCGGATAAGGCGCAGCGGTCGGGC
TGAACGGGGGGTTCGTGCACACAGCCCAGCTTGGAGCGAACGACCTACACCGAACTGAGATACCTACAGC
GTGAGCTATGAGAAAGCGCCACGCTTCCCGAAGGGAGAAAGGCGGACAGGTATCCGGTAAGCGGCAGGGT
CGGAACAGGAGAGCGCACGAGGGAGCTTCCAGGGGGAAACGCCTGGTATCTTTATAGTCCTGTCGGGTTT
CGCCACCTCTGACTTGAGCGTCGATTTTTGTGATGCTCGTCAGGGGGGCGGAGCCTATGGAAAAACGCCA
GCAACGCGGCCTTTTTACGGTTCCTGGCCTTTTGCTGGCCTTTTGCTCACATGTTCTTTCCTGCGTTATC
CCCTGATTCTGTGGATAACCGTATTACCGCCTTTGAGTGAGCTGATACCGCTCGCCGCAGCCGAACGACC
GAGCGCAGCGAGTCAGTGAGCGAGGAAGCGGAAGAGCGCCTGATGCGGTATTTTCTCCTTACGCATCTGT
GCGGTATTTCACACCGCAATGGTGCACTCTCAGTACAATCTGCTCTGATGCCGCATAGTTAAGCCAGTAT
ACACTCCGCTATCGCTACGTGACTGGGTCATGGCTGCGCCCCGACACCCGCCAACACCCGCTGACGCGCC
CTGACGGGCTTGTCTGCTCCCGGCATCCGCTTACAGACAAGCTGTGACCGTCTCCGGGAGCTGCATGTGT
CAGAGGTTTTCACCGTCATCACCGAAACGCGCGAGGCAGCTGCGGTAAAGCTCATCAGCGTGGTCGTGAA
GCGATTCACAGATGTCTGCCTGTTCATCCGCGTCCAGCTCGTTGAGTTTCTCCAGAAGCGTTAATGTCTG
GCTTCTGATAAAGCGGGCCATGTTAAGGGCGGTTTTTTCCTGTTTGGTCACTGATGCCTCCGTGTAAGGG
GGATTTCTGTTCATGGGGGTAATGATACCGATGAAACGAGAGAGGATGCTCACGATACGGGTTACTGATG
ATGAACATGCCCGGTTACTGGAACGTTGTGAGGGTAAACAACTGGCGGTATGGATGCGGCGGGACCAGAG
AAAAATCACTCAGGGTCAATGCCAGCGCTTCGTTAATACAGATGTAGGTGTTCCACAGGGTAGCCAGCAG
CATCCTGCGATGCAGATCCGGAACATAATGGTGCAGGGCGCTGACTTCCGCGTTTCCAGACTTTACGAAA
CACGGAAACCGAAGACCATTCATGTTGTTGCTCAGGTCGCAGACGTTTTGCAGCAGCAGTCGCTTCACGT
TCGCTCGCGTATCGGTGATTCATTCTGCTAACCAGTAAGGCAACCCCGCCAGCCTAGCCGGGTCCTCAAC
GACAGGAGCACGATCATGCGCACCCGTGGGGCCGCCATGCCGGCGATAATGGCCTGCTTCTCGCCGAAAC
GTTTGGTGGCGGGACCAGTGACGAAGGCTTGAGCGAGGGCGTGCAAGATTCCGAATACCGCAAGCGACAG
GCCGATCATCGTCGCGCTCCAGCGAAAGCGGTCCTCGCCGAAAATGACCCAGAGCGCTGCCGGCACCTGT
CCTACGAGTTGCATGATAAAGAAGACAGTCATAAGTGCG
Features (pLannotate 1.2.2; 18 found; start..end, strand, type, name):
     87..108     -  protein_bind   CAP binding site: CAP binding activates transcription in the presence of cAMP. E. coli catabolite activator protein
    121..1203    -  CDS            lacI: lac repressor; lacI; The lac repressor binds to the lac operator to inhibit transcription in E. coli. This inhibition can be relieved by adding lactose or isopropyl-β-D-thiogalactopyranoside (IPTG).
   1204..1281    -  promoter       lacI promoter: lacI
   1289..1568    -  CDS            TcR (fragment): tetracycline efflux protein; tet; confers resistance to tetracycline
   1594..1612    +  promoter       T7 promoter: promoter for bacteriophage T7 RNA polymerase
   1613..1637    +  protein_bind   lac operator: The lac repressor binds to the lac operator to inhibit transcription in E. coli. This inhibition can be relieved by adding lactose or isopropyl-β-D-thiogalactopyranoside (IPTG). lac repressor encoded by lacI
   1652..1674    +  RBS            RBS: efficient ribosome binding site from bacteriophage T7 gene 10 (Olins and Rangwala, 1989)
   1854..1874    -  terminator     MAS terminator (fragment): mannopine synthase terminator
   2081..2129    +  CDS            SET1 (fragment): solubility-enhancement tag derived from T7 phage gene 10B
   2137..2184    +  terminator     T7 terminator: transcription terminator for bacteriophage T7 RNA polymerase
   2221..2649    +  rep_origin     f1 ori (sequence partly withheld): f1 bacteriophage origin of replication; arrow indicates direction of (+) strand synthesis
   2702..2759    +  promoter       AmpR promoter (fragment): bla
   2768..3583    -  CDS            KanR: aminoglycoside phosphotransferase; aph(3')-Ia; confers resistance to kanamycin in bacteria or G418 (Geneticin®) in eukaryotes
   3705..4293    +  rep_origin     ori: high-copy-number ColE1/pMB1/pBR322/pUC origin of replication
   4479..4618    -  misc_feature   bom: basis of mobility region from pBR322
   4720..4911    -  CDS            rop: Rop protein, which maintains plasmids at low copy number; rop
   4928..5308    +  CDS            YPB1_ECOLX: Protein predicted: Swiss-Prot protein existence level 4. From Escherichia coli.
   5380..72      -  CDS            TcR (fragment) (across the origin): tetracycline efflux protein; tet; confers resistance to tetracycline
