[The description below was written by a language model from this plasmid's Addgene catalogue record and pLannotate feature annotations shown in this document.]
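Description:
pRD411 is a bacterial expression plasmid built on the pET30b backbone for overexpression of sRok, a protein from Bacillus subtilis, in E. coli. The srok coding sequence was inserted by Gibson cloning downstream of a T7 promoter, a lac operator and the efficient ribosome binding site from phage T7 gene 10, and transcription ends at a T7 terminator. The feature table does not annotate the srok open reading frame itself, but it would lie in the unannotated stretch between the RBS and the terminator. The short "MAS terminator" and "SET1" fragments called in that region are probably spurious partial matches rather than functional parts. No affinity or epitope tags are annotated, and the record does not say whether the protein is tagged.

Expression follows the usual pET logic. The plasmid carries lacI under its own promoter, so the lac repressor occupies the operator next to the T7 promoter and keeps transcription low until IPTG is added. This requires a host that supplies T7 RNA polymerase, while the listed DH5alpha strain serves for propagation only. Selection is by kanamycin through the aph(3')-Ia gene. Replication depends on a ColE1/pMB1-type origin accompanied by the pBR322 bom region and rop. The catalogue lists the plasmid as high copy, although rop normally restrains copy number. An f1 origin allows single-stranded DNA production, and the tetracycline resistance fragments are nonfunctional pBR322 remnants. The associated work concerns the Rok protein as an atypical H-NS-like nucleoid-associated protein, so the plasmid most plausibly provides recombinant sRok for purification and biochemical study.
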