Addgene plasmid #178196: pRD411
Purpose: sRok overexpression
Depositing lab: Remus Dame. Depositing organization: Leiden University. Publication: The B. subtilis Rok protein is an atypical H-NS-like protein irresponsive to physico-chemical cues. Erkelens AM, Qin L, van Erp B, Miguel-Arribas A, Abia D, Keek HGJ, Markus D, Cajili MKM, Schwab S, Meijer WJJ, Dame RT. Nucleic Acids Res. 2022 Nov 21. pii: 6835367. doi: 10.1093/nar/gkac1064. PubMed 36408910.
Backbone
  Vector backbone: pET30b
  Vector type: Bacterial Expression
Growth in bacteria
  Bacterial resistance: Kanamycin, 50 μg/mL
  Growth temperature: 37°C
  Growth strain: DH5alpha
  Copy number: High Copy
Gene/Insert
  Gene/Insert name: srok
  Species: Bacillus subtilis
  Promoter: T7
  Cloning method: Gibson Cloning
Terms and licenses: Academic/Nonprofit Terms; Industry Terms: Not Available to Industry
How to cite: pRD411 was a gift from Remus Dame (Addgene plasmid # 178196 ; http://n2t.net/addgene:178196 ; RRID:Addgene_178196)
